>Addgene plasmid #227115 | pGL4_10xUAS-CMVmin-BC0396-luc2 | addgene full sequence | sequence record 455201 | Addgene NGS Result
GGCCTAACTGGCCGGTACCTGAGCTCGCTAGCCTCGAGGATATCAAACAAGTTTGTACAAAAAAGCAGGC
TCCCTAACTGGCCGGTACCGAGTTTCTAGACGGAGTACTGTCCTCCGAGCGGAGTACTGTCCTCCGACTC
GAGCGGAGTACTGTCCTCCGATCGGAGTACTGTCCTCCGCGAATTCCGGAGTACTGTCCTCCGAAGACGC
TAGTGCCGGTACCGAGTTTCTAGACGGAGTACTGTCCTCCGAGCGGAGTACTGTCCTCCGACTCGAGCGG
AGTACTGTCCTCCGATCGGAGTACTGTCCTCCGCGAATTCCGGAGTACTGTCCTCCGAAGACGCTAGCGG
GGGGCTACAACTTTTCTATACAAAGTTGCGGTACCCGGGTCGAGTAGGCGTGTACGGTGGGAGGCCTATA
TAAGCAGAGCTCGTTTAGTGAACCGTCAGATCGCCTGGAGACGCCATCCACGCTGTTTTGACCTCCATAG
AAGACACCGGGACCGATCCAGCCCAACTTTGTATAATAAAGTTGAGCTAGTTGCTAAGTCTGCCGAGTAG
AATTAACCCTCACTAAAGGGTAGGTGACACTATACATCTTTCTTTCAAACTTTACACCGTCTCTTTAATC
CTTTACATACATCCTATAGTGAGTCGTATTAGTAGACGCGAGTCAATGCATGTACGACAGCTTTCTTGTA
CAAAGTGGTTCGATATCAAGATCTGGCCTCGGCGGCCAAGCTTGGCAATCCGGTACTGTTGGTAAAGCCA
CCATGGAAGATGCCAAAAACATTAAGAAGGGCCCAGCGCCATTCTACCCACTCGAAGACGGGACCGCCGG
CGAGCAGCTGCACAAAGCCATGAAGCGCTACGCCCTGGTGCCCGGCACCATCGCCTTTACCGACGCACAT
ATCGAGGTGGACATTACCTACGCCGAGTACTTCGAGATGAGCGTTCGGCTGGCAGAAGCTATGAAGCGCT
ATGGGCTGAATACAAACCATCGGATCGTGGTGTGCAGCGAGAATAGCTTGCAGTTCTTCATGCCCGTGTT
GGGTGCCCTGTTCATCGGTGTGGCTGTGGCCCCAGCTAACGACATCTACAACGAGCGCGAGCTGCTGAAC
AGCATGGGCATCAGCCAGCCCACCGTCGTATTCGTGAGCAAGAAAGGGCTGCAAAAGATCCTCAACGTGC
AAAAGAAGCTACCGATCATACAAAAGATCATCATCATGGATAGCAAGACCGACTACCAGGGCTTCCAAAG
CATGTACACCTTCGTGACTTCCCATTTGCCACCCGGCTTCAACGAGTACGACTTCGTGCCCGAGAGCTTC
GACCGGGACAAAACCATCGCCCTGATCATGAACAGTAGTGGCAGTACCGGATTGCCCAAGGGCGTAGCCC
TACCGCACCGCACCGCTTGTGTCCGATTCAGTCATGCCCGCGACCCCATCTTCGGCAACCAGATCATCCC
CGACACCGCTATCCTCAGCGTGGTGCCATTTCACCACGGCTTCGGCATGTTCACCACGCTGGGCTACTTG
ATCTGCGGCTTTCGGGTCGTGCTCATGTACCGCTTCGAGGAGGAGCTATTCTTGCGCAGCTTGCAAGACT
ATAAGATTCAATCTGCCCTGCTGGTGCCCACACTATTTAGCTTCTTCGCTAAGAGCACTCTCATCGACAA
GTACGACCTAAGCAACTTGCACGAGATCGCCAGCGGCGGGGCGCCGCTCAGCAAGGAGGTAGGTGAGGCC
GTGGCCAAACGCTTCCACCTACCAGGCATCCGCCAGGGCTACGGCCTGACAGAAACAACCAGCGCCATTC
TGATCACCCCCGAAGGGGACGACAAGCCTGGCGCAGTAGGCAAGGTGGTGCCCTTCTTCGAGGCTAAGGT
GGTGGACTTGGACACCGGTAAGACACTGGGTGTGAACCAGCGCGGCGAGCTGTGCGTCCGTGGCCCCATG
ATCATGAGCGGCTACGTTAACAACCCCGAGGCTACAAACGCTCTCATCGACAAGGACGGCTGGCTGCACA
GCGGCGACATCGCCTACTGGGACGAGGACGAGCACTTCTTCATCGTGGACCGGCTGAAGAGCCTGATCAA
ATACAAGGGCTACCAGGTAGCCCCAGCCGAACTGGAGAGCATCCTGCTGCAACACCCCAACATCTTCGAC
GCCGGGGTCGCCGGCCTGCCCGACGACGATGCCGGCGAGCTGCCCGCCGCAGTCGTCGTGCTGGAACACG
GTAAAACCATGACCGAGAAGGAGATCGTGGACTATGTGGCCAGCCAGGTTACAACCGCCAAGAAGCTGCG
CGGTGGTGTTGTGTTCGTGGACGAGGTGCCTAAAGGACTGACCGGCAAGTTGGACGCCCGCAAGATCCGC
GAGATTCTCATTAAGGCCAAGAAGGGCGGCAAGATCGCCGTGTAATCTGCTTGCAAGAACTGGTTCAGTA
GCTTAAGCCACTTTGTGATCCACCTTAACAGCCACGGCTTCCCTCCCGAGGTGGAGGAGCAGGCCGCCGG
CACCCTGCCCATGAGCTGCGCCCAGGAGAGCGGCATGGATAGACACCCTGCTGCTTGCGCCAGCGCCAGG
ATCAACGTCTAACTGCAGTCTAGAGTCGGGGCGGCCGGCCGCTTCGAGCAGACATGATAAGATACATTGA
TGAGTTTGGACAAACCACAACTAGAATGCAGTGAAAAAAATGCTTTATTTGTGAAATTTGTGATGCTATT
GCTTTATTTGTAACCATTATAAGCTGCAATAAACAAGTTAACAACAACAATTGCATTCATTTTATGTTTC
AGGTTCAGGGGGAGGTGTGGGAGGTTTTTTAAAGCAAGTAAAACCTCTACAAATGTGGTAAAATCGATAA
GGATCCGTTTGCGTATTGGGCGCTCTTCCGCTGATCTGCGCAGCACCATGGCCTGAAATAACCTCTGAAA
GAGGAACTTGGTTAGCTACCTTCTGAGGCGGAAAGAACCAGCTGTGGAATGTGTGTCAGTTAGGGTGTGG
AAAGTCCCCAGGCTCCCCAGCAGGCAGAAGTATGCAAAGCATGCATCTCAATTAGTCAGCAACCAGGTGT
GGAAAGTCCCCAGGCTCCCCAGCAGGCAGAAGTATGCAAAGCATGCATCTCAATTAGTCAGCAACCATAG
TCCCGCCCCTAACTCCGCCCATCCCGCCCCTAACTCCGCCCAGTTCCGCCCATTCTCCGCCCCATGGCTG
ACTAATTTTTTTTATTTATGCAGAGGCCGAGGCCGCCTCTGCCTCTGAGCTATTCCAGAAGTAGTGAGGA
GGCTTTTTTGGAGGCCTAGGCTTTTGCAAAAAGCTCGATTCTTCTGACACTAGCGCCACCATGAAGAAGC
CCGAACTCACCGCTACCAGCGTTGAAAAATTTCTCATCGAGAAGTTCGACAGTGTGAGCGACCTGATGCA
GTTGTCGGAGGGCGAAGAGAGCCGAGCCTTCAGCTTCGATGTCGGCGGACGCGGCTATGTACTGCGGGTG
AATAGCTGCGCTGATGGCTTCTACAAAGACCGCTACGTGTACCGCCACTTCGCCAGCGCTGCACTACCCA
TCCCCGAAGTGTTGGACATCGGCGAGTTCAGCGAGAGCCTGACATACTGCATCAGTAGACGCGCCCAAGG
CGTTACTCTCCAAGACCTCCCCGAAACAGAGCTGCCTGCTGTGTTACAGCCTGTCGCCGAAGCTATGGAT
GCTATTGCCGCCGCCGACCTCAGTCAAACCAGCGGCTTCGGCCCATTCGGGCCCCAAGGCATCGGCCAGT
ACACAACCTGGCGGGATTTCATTTGCGCCATTGCTGATCCCCATGTCTACCACTGGCAGACCGTGATGGA
CGACACCGTGTCCGCCAGCGTAGCTCAAGCCCTGGACGAACTGATGCTGTGGGCCGAAGACTGTCCCGAG
GTGCGCCACCTCGTCCATGCCGACTTCGGCAGCAACAACGTCCTGACCGACAACGGCCGCATCACCGCCG
TAATCGACTGGTCCGAAGCTATGTTCGGGGACAGTCAGTACGAGGTGGCCAACATCTTCTTCTGGCGGCC
CTGGCTGGCTTGCATGGAGCAGCAGACTCGCTACTTCGAGCGCCGGCATCCCGAGCTGGCCGGCAGCCCT
CGTCTGCGAGCCTACATGCTGCGCATCGGCCTGGATCAGCTCTACCAGAGCCTCGTGGACGGCAACTTCG
ACGATGCTGCCTGGGCTCAAGGCCGCTGCGATGCCATCGTCCGCAGCGGGGCCGGCACCGTCGGTCGCAC
ACAAATCGCTCGCCGGAGCGCAGCCGTATGGACCGACGGCTGCGTCGAGGTGCTGGCCGACAGCGGCAAC
CGCCGGCCCAGTACACGACCGCGCGCTAAGGAGGTAGGTCGAGTTTAAACTCTAGAACCGGTCATGGCCG
CAATAAAATATCTTTATTTTCATTACATCTGTGTGTTGGTTTTTTGTGTGTTCGAACTAGATGCTGTCGA
CCGATGCCCTTGAGAGCCTTCAACCCAGTCAGCTCCTTCCGGTGGGCGCGGGGCATGACTATCGTCGCCG
CACTTATGACTGTCTTCTTTATCATGCAACTCGTAGGACAGGTGCCGGCAGCGCTCTTCCGCTTCCTCGC
TCACTGACTCGCTGCGCTCGGTCGTTCGGCTGCGGCGAGCGGTATCAGCTCACTCAAAGGCGGTAATACG
GTTATCCACAGAATCAGGGGATAACGCAGGAAAGAACATGTGAGCAAAAGGCCAGCAAAAGGCCAGGAAC
CGTAAAAAGGCCGCGTTGCTGGCGTTTTTCCATAGGCTCCGCCCCCCTGACGAGCATCACAAAAATCGAC
GCTCAAGTCAGAGGTGGCGAAACCCGACAGGACTATAAAGATACCAGGCGTTTCCCCCTGGAAGCTCCCT
CGTGCGCTCTCCTGTTCCGACCCTGCCGCTTACCGGATACCTGTCCGCCTTTCTCCCTTCGGGAAGCGTG
GCGCTTTCTCATAGCTCACGCTGTAGGTATCTCAGTTCGGTGTAGGTCGTTCGCTCCAAGCTGGGCTGTG
TGCACGAACCCCCCGTTCAGCCCGACCGCTGCGCCTTATCCGGTAACTATCGTCTTGAGTCCAACCCGGT
AAGACACGACTTATCGCCACTGGCAGCAGCCACTGGTAACAGGATTAGCAGAGCGAGGTATGTAGGCGGT
GCTACAGAGTTCTTGAAGTGGTGGCCTAACTACGGCTACACTAGAAGAACAGTATTTGGTATCTGCGCTC
TGCTGAAGCCAGTTACCTTCGGAAAAAGAGTTGGTAGCTCTTGATCCGGCAAACAAACCACCGCTGGTAG
CGGTGGTTTTTTTGTTTGCAAGCAGCAGATTACGCGCAGAAAAAAAGGATCTCAAGAAGATCCTTTGATC
TTTTCTACGGGGTCTGACGCTCAGTGGAACGAAAACTCACGTTAAGGGATTTTGGTCATGAGATTATCAA
AAAGGATCTTCACCTAGATCCTTTTAAATTAAAAATGAAGTTTTAAATCAATCTAAAGTATATATGAGTA
AACTTGGTCTGACAGCGGCCGCAAATGCTAAACCACTGCAGTGGTTACCAGTGCTTGATCAGTGAGGCAC
CGATCTCAGCGATCTGCCTATTTCGTTCGTCCATAGTGGCCTGACTCCCCGTCGTGTAGATCACTACGAT
TCGTGAGGGCTTACCATCAGGCCCCAGCGCAGCAATGATGCCGCGAGAGCCGCGTTCACCGGCCCCCGAT
TTGTCAGCAATGAACCAGCCAGCAGGGAGGGCCGAGCGAAGAAGTGGTCCTGCTACTTTGTCCGCCTCCA
TCCAGTCTATGAGCTGCTGTCGTGATGCTAGAGTAAGAAGTTCGCCAGTGAGTAGTTTCCGAAGAGTTGT
GGCCATTGCTACTGGCATCGTGGTATCACGCTCGTCGTTCGGTATGGCTTCGTTCAACTCTGGTTCCCAG
CGGTCAAGCCGGGTCACATGATCACCCATATTATGAAGAAATGCAGTCAGCTCCTTAGGGCCTCCGATCG
TTGTCAGAAGTAAGTTGGCCGCGGTGTTGTCGCTCATGGTAATGGCAGCACTACACAATTCTCTTACCGT
CATGCCATCCGTAAGATGCTTTTCCGTGACCGGCGAGTACTCAACCAAGTCGTTTTGTGAGTAGTGTATA
CGGCGACCAAGCTGCTCTTGCCCGGCGTCTATACGGGACAACACCGCGCCACATAGCAGTACTTTGAAAG
TGCTCATCATCGGGAATCGTTCTTCGGGGCGGAAAGACTCAAGGATCTTGCCGCTATTGAGATCCAGTTC
GATATAGCCCACTCTTGCACCCAGTTGATCTTCAGCATCTTTTACTTTCACCAGCGTTTCGGGGTGTGCA
AAAACAGGCAAGCAAAATGCCGCAAAGAAGGGAATGAGTGCGACACGAAAATGTTGGATGCTCATACTCG
TCCTTTTTCAATATTATTGAAGCATTTATCAGGGTTACTAGTACGTCTCTCAAGGATAAGTAAGTAATAT
TAAGGTACGGGAGGTATTGGACAGGCCGCAATAAAATATCTTTATTTTCATTACATCTGTGTGTTGGTTT
TTTGTGTGAATCGATAGTACTAACATACGCTCTCCATCAAAACAAAACGAAACAAAACAAACTAGCAAAA
TAGGCTGTCCCCAGTGCAAGTGCAGGTGCCAGAACATTTCTCT
Features (pLannotate 1.2.2; 25 found; start..end, strand, type, name):
     47..71      +  protein_bind   attB1: mutant version of attB; recombination site for the Gateway® BP reaction BP Clonase™
    101..119     +  protein_bind   5X UAS (fragment): five tandem copies of the "ScaI site" 17-mer CGGAGTACTGTCCTCCG, an upstream activating sequence (UAS) that efficiently binds yeast Gal4 (Webster et al., 1988; Pfeiffer et al., 2010) GAL4
    187..204     +  protein_bind   5X UAS (fragment): five tandem copies of the "ScaI site" 17-mer CGGAGTACTGTCCTCCG, an upstream activating sequence (UAS) that efficiently binds yeast Gal4 (Webster et al., 1988; Pfeiffer et al., 2010) GAL4
    235..253     +  protein_bind   5X UAS (fragment): five tandem copies of the "ScaI site" 17-mer CGGAGTACTGTCCTCCG, an upstream activating sequence (UAS) that efficiently binds yeast Gal4 (Webster et al., 1988; Pfeiffer et al., 2010) GAL4
    321..338     +  protein_bind   5X UAS (fragment): five tandem copies of the "ScaI site" 17-mer CGGAGTACTGTCCTCCG, an upstream activating sequence (UAS) that efficiently binds yeast Gal4 (Webster et al., 1988; Pfeiffer et al., 2010) GAL4
    358..378     -  protein_bind   attB4: mutant version of attB; core recombination site for the Gateway® BP reaction BP Clonase™
    394..431     +  promoter       minimal CMV promoter: human cytomegalovirus (CMV) immediate early promoter
    514..534     +  protein_bind   attB3: mutant version of attB; core recombination site for the Gateway® BP reaction BP Clonase™
    561..579     +  promoter       T3 promoter: promoter for bacteriophage T3 RNA polymerase
    643..661     -  promoter       T7 promoter: promoter for bacteriophage T7 RNA polymerase
    688..708     -  protein_bind   attB2: mutant version of attB; core recombination site for the Gateway® BP reaction BP Clonase™
    773..2425    +  CDS            luciferase: firefly luciferase synthetic luc2 version of the luciferase gene
   2429..2476    +  CDS            hCL1: non-ORF yeast peptide conferring ubiquitin-dependent degradation human codon-optimized
   2483..2599    +  CDS            hPEST: PEST degradation sequence from mouse ornithine decarboxylase human codon-optimized
   2648..2769    -  polyA_signal   SV40 poly(A) signal: SV40 polyadenylation signal
   2795..2926    -  CDS            LT_SV40 (fragment): Experimental evidence at protein level: Swiss-Prot protein existence level 1. Isoform 17kT antigen targets host RBL2 for degradation and promotes cell proliferation. Transactivates host cyclin A promoter through its J domain. From Simian virus 40 (SV40).
   2963..3320    +  promoter       SV40 promoter: SV40 enhancer and early promoter
   3351..4388    +  CDS            HygR: hygromycin B phosphotransferase confers resistance to hygromycin
   4412..4460    +  polyA_signal   poly(A) signal: synthetic polyadenylation signal
   4476..4607    +  CDS            TcR (fragment): tetracycline efflux protein; tet; confers resistance to tetracycline
   4787..5375    -  rep_origin     ori: high-copy-number ColE1/pMB1/pBR322/pUC origin of replication
   5575..6435    -  CDS            AmpR: β-lactamase confers resistance to ampicillin, carbenicillin, and related antibiotics
   6436..6477    -  promoter       AmpR promoter (fragment): bla
   6540..6588    +  polyA_signal   poly(A) signal: synthetic polyadenylation signal
   6602..6693    +  misc_feature   pause site: RNA polymerase II transcriptional pause signal from the human α2 globin gene
