[The description below was written by a language model from this plasmid's Addgene catalogue record and pLannotate feature annotations shown in this document.]
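Description:
pGL4_10xUAS-CMVmin-BC0396-luc2 is a 6.7 kb mammalian reporter plasmid built on the pGL4 luciferase backbone. It serves as a barcoded Gal4-responsive sensor for split TEV protease assays. It is propagated in E. coli from a high-copy ColE1/pUC-type origin under ampicillin selection (AmpR). An SV40 enhancer/early promoter driving hygromycin B phosphotransferase, followed by a synthetic poly(A) signal, would allow selection in mammalian cells. A synthetic poly(A) signal and an RNA polymerase II pause site lie upstream of the reporter cassette, a standard pGL4 arrangement that limits read-through transcription from the backbone.

The synthetic sensor cassette was assembled by Gateway cloning, and its modules are separated by attB1, attB4, attB3 and attB2 sites. The first module is the clustered array of UAS Gal4-binding sites, described in the record as 10x, although the automated annotation flags only four fragments. The second is a minimal CMV promoter, which has little activity unless a Gal4 DNA-binding-domain transactivator is recruited to the UAS. The third is a short segment flanked by T3 and T7 promoter sequences. It presumably holds the unique barcode BC0396, which is not annotated as a feature. Downstream is firefly luc2 fused to the hCL1 and hPEST degradation sequences, which destabilise the enzyme so that the signal tracks transcriptional changes more closely, followed by an SV40 poly(A) signal.

In split TEV assays, a protein interaction or receptor activation event reconstitutes TEV protease. The protease then releases a tethered Gal4-based transcription factor that activates this reporter. Output can be read as luminescence or as the abundance of the transcribed barcode. The barcode allows many sensors and targets to be pooled for multiplexed drug profiling.
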