Addgene plasmid #227115: pGL4_10xUAS-CMVmin-BC0396-luc2
Purpose: Barcoded assay, UAS sensor for split TEV assays; barcode BC0396
Depositing lab: Michael Wehr. Publication: Polypharmacological profiling across protein target families and cellular pathways using the multiplexed cell-based assay platform safetyProfiler reveals efficacy, potency and side effects of drugs. Popovic L, Brankatschk B, Palladino G, Rossner MJ, Wehr MC. Biomed Pharmacother. 2024 Nov;180:117523. doi: 10.1016/j.biopha.2024.117523. Epub 2024 Oct 14. PubMed 39405910.
Backbone
  Vector backbone: pGL4
  Vector type: Mammalian Expression
Growth in bacteria
  Bacterial resistance: Ampicillin, 100 μg/mL
  Growth temperature: 37°C
  Growth strain: DH5alpha
  Copy number: High Copy
Gene/Insert
  Gene/Insert name: 10x clustered UAS element linked to CMV minimal promoter driving barcode 0396 and a luciferase reporter gene
  Species: Synthetic
  Cloning method: Gateway Cloning
Terms and licenses: Academic/Nonprofit Terms; Industry Terms: Not Available to Industry
How to cite: pGL4_10xUAS-CMVmin-BC0396-luc2 was a gift from Michael Wehr (Addgene plasmid # 227115 ; http://n2t.net/addgene:227115 ; RRID:Addgene_227115)
